Addgene plasmid #132751: pUCIDT-Cherry1
Purpose: Encodes an iconic representation of a cherry
Depositing lab: Mark Bathe. Depositing organization: Massachusetts Institute of Technology. Publication: Random access DNA memory using Boolean search in an archival file storage system. Banal JL, Shepherd TR, Berleant J, Huang H, Reyes M, Ackerman CM, Blainey PC, Bathe M. Nat Mater. 2021 Sep;20(9):1272-1280. doi: 10.1038/s41563-021-01021-3. Epub 2021 Jun 10. PubMed 34112975.
Backbone
  Vector backbone: pUCIDT-Amp
  Backbone manufacturer: IDT
  Backbone size w/o insert (bp): 2761
  Total vector size (bp): 3066
  Vector type: Unspecified
Growth in bacteria
  Bacterial resistance: Ampicillin, 100 μg/mL
  Growth temperature: 37°C
  Growth strain: DH5alpha
  Copy number: High Copy
Gene/Insert
  Gene/Insert name: Cherry1
  Species: Synthetic
  Insert size (bp): 320
  Cloning method: Unknown
  Sequencing primers: 5′ gaattcgtcgtcgtcccctcaaact; 3′ ctgcagattgatgccaccttttcagc
Terms and licenses: Academic/Nonprofit Terms; Industry Terms: Not Available to Industry
How to cite: pUCIDT-Cherry1 was a gift from Mark Bathe (Addgene plasmid # 132751 ; http://n2t.net/addgene:132751 ; RRID:Addgene_132751)
