[The description below was written by a language model from this plasmid's Addgene catalogue record and pLannotate feature annotations shown in this document.]
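Description:
pUCIDT-Cherry1 is a small, high-copy bacterial cloning plasmid built on the commercial pUCIDT-Amp backbone, the standard carrier used for delivering synthesized gene fragments. It is propagated in E. coli through a ColE1/pUC-type origin of replication and selected with ampicillin via the β-lactamase gene (AmpR) driven by its native bla promoter. The annotated sequence also shows the usual pUC-family remnants: a lac promoter with its operator and CAP binding site, a fragment of lacZα, and short non-functional fragments of lacI, rop and the pBR322 bom region. None of these is described as having a role in the construct's purpose; they are inherited backbone elements.

The payload is a synthetic insert of about 320 bp named Cherry1, which is not a gene. According to the record it encodes an iconic (pictorial) representation of a cherry, meaning that the DNA serves as a digital data file rather than specifying a protein or RNA product. The feature annotation does not label the insert. The unannotated stretch between the lacZα fragment and the lac operator is the likely position of the insert, since it interrupts the lacZα region, though the record does not state this. The catalogue lists a total size of 3,066 bp, while the sequenced record is slightly longer at 3,081 nt. The plasmid was deposited in connection with work on random-access DNA memory and archival file storage with Boolean search, where it would act as a renewable, sequence-verified stock of one stored image file. The cloning method is recorded as unknown, and no expression in any host is intended as far as the record shows.
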