Features (pLannotate 1.2.2; 10 found; start..end, strand, type, name):
     10..45      +  CDS            rop (fragment): Rop protein, which maintains plasmids at low copy number; rop
    147..246     +  misc_feature   bom (fragment): basis of mobility region from pBR322
    252..406     -  CDS            lacZα (fragment): LacZα fragment of β-galactosidase; lacZ fragment
    894..910     -  protein_bind   lac operator: The lac repressor binds to the lac operator to inhibit transcription in E. coli. This inhibition can be relieved by adding lactose or isopropyl-β-D-thiogalactopyranoside (IPTG). lac repressor encoded by lacI
    918..948     -  promoter       lac promoter: promoter for the E. coli lac operon
    963..984     -  protein_bind   CAP binding site: CAP binding activates transcription in the presence of cAMP. E. coli catabolite activator protein
    997..1089    -  CDS            lacI (fragment): lac repressor; lacI; The lac repressor binds to the lac operator to inhibit transcription in E. coli. This inhibition can be relieved by adding lactose or isopropyl-β-D-thiogalactopyranoside (IPTG).
   1272..1860    -  rep_origin     ori: high-copy-number ColE1/pMB1/pBR322/pUC origin of replication
   2031..2891    -  CDS            AmpR: β-lactamase; bla; confers resistance to ampicillin, carbenicillin, and related antibiotics
   2892..2996    -  promoter       AmpR promoter: bla
>Addgene plasmid #132751 | pUCIDT-Cherry1 | addgene full sequence | sequence record 260223 | Addgene NGS Result
CCCTTTCGTCTCGCGCGTTTCGGTGATGACGGTGAAAACCTCTGACACATGCAGCTCCCGGAGACGGTCA
CAGCTTGTCTGTAAGCGGATGCCGGGAGCAGACAAGCCCGTCAGGGCGCGTCAGCGGGTGTTGGCGGGTG
TCGGGGCTGGCTTAACTATGCGGCATCAGAGCAGATTGTACTGAGAGTGCACCAAATGCGGTGTGAAATA
CCGCACAGATGCGTAAGGAGAAAATACCGCATCAGGCGCCATTCGCCATTCAGGCTGCGCAACTGTTGGG
AAGGGCGATCGGTGCGGGCCTCATCGCTATTACGCCAGCTGGCGAAAGGGGGATGTGCTGCAAGGCGATT
AAGTTGGGTAACGCCAGGGTTTTCCCAGTCACGACGTTGTAAAACGACGGCCAGTGCAACGCGATGACGA
TGGATAGCGATTCATCGATGAGCTGACCCGATCGCCGCCGCCGGAGGGTTGCGTTTGAGACGGGCGACAG
ATGAATTCGTCGTCGTCCCCTCAAACTATCATGCGCTAGCTCACAGAGATCTATATGTGCGTGAGCGAGT
CGAGTTGCGCGGGTCACGTGCTAACCTAGAGTAATATATAGCGAAATTCACAAGTTCCGTACATTAGTTA
AATGCATAATCCGATCCGCTACGCCGACTCGGCGAGGAGGCAGAGCTGCTTGATGTTTTCAGGTCGATGC
TCAAGGCCAGTACAAGATTGCTTGAGAGTTCCACCGAGCGGGCCGGGTTCGTGGTCCGTCACTTGGCGTA
GATCGCACGAGACTATGTAGAGTAGGCTGAAAAGGTGGCATCAATCTGCAGATCAGTTCTGGACCAGCGA
GCTGTGCTGCGACTCGTGGCGTAATCATGGTCATAGCTGTTTCCTGTGTGAAATTGTTATCCGCTCACAA
TTCCACACAACATACGAGCCGGAAGCATAAAGTGTAAAGCCTGGGGTGCCTAATGAGTGAGCTAACTCAC
ATTAATTGCGTTGCGCTCACTGCCCGCTTTCCAGTCGGGAAACCTGTCGTGCCAGCTGCATTAATGAATC
GGCCAACGCGCGGGGAGAGGCGGTTTGCGTATTGGGCGCTCTTCCGCTTCCTCGCTCACTGACTCGCTGC
GCTCGGTCGTTCGGCTGCGGCGAGCGGTATCAGCTCACTCAAAGGCGGTAATACGGTTATCCACAGAATC
AGGGGATAACGCAGGAAAGAACATGTGAGCAAAAGGCCAGCAAAAGGCCAGGAACCGTAAAAAGGCCGCG
TTGCTGGCGTTTTTCCATAGGCTCCGCCCCCCTGACGAGCATCACAAAAATCGACGCTCAAGTCAGAGGT
GGCGAAACCCGACAGGACTATAAAGATACCAGGCGTTTCCCCCTGGAAGCTCCCTCGTGCGCTCTCCTGT
TCCGACCCTGTCGCTTACCGGATACCTGTCCGCCTTTCTCCCTTCGGGAAGCGTGGCGCTTTCTCATAGC
TCACGCTGTAGGTATCTCAGTTCGGTGTAGGTCGTTCGCTCCAAGCTGGGCTGTGTGCACGAACCCCCCG
TTCAGCCCGACCGCTGCGCCTTATCCGGTAACTATCGTCTTGAGTCCAACCCGGTAAGACACGACTTATC
GCCACTGGCAGCAGCCACTGGTAACAGGATTAGCAGAGCGAGGTATGTAGGCGGTGCTACAGAGTTCTTG
AAGTGGTGGCCTAACTACGGCTACACTAGAAGAACAGTATTTGGTATCTGCGCTCTGCTGAAGCCAGTTA
CCTTCGGAAAAAGAGTTGGTAGCTCTTGATCCGGCAAACAAACCACCGCTGGTAGCGGTGGTTTTTTTGT
TTGCAAGCAGCAGATTACGCGCAGAAAAAAAGGATCTCAAGAAGATCCTTTGATCTTTTCTACGGGGTCT
GACGCTCAGTGGAACGAAAACTCACGTTAAGGGATTTTGGTCATGAGATTATCAAAAAGGATCTTCACCT
AGATCCTTTTAAATTAAAAATGAAGTTTTAAATCAATCTAAAGTATATATGAGTAAACTTGGTCTGACAG
TTACCAATGCTTAATCAGTGAGGCACCTATCTCAGCGATCTGTCTATTTCGTTCATCCATAGTTGCCTGA
CTCCCCGTCGTGTAGATAACTACGATACGGGAGGGCTTACCATCTGGCCCCAGTGCTGCAATGATACCGC
GAGACCCACGCTCACCGGCTCCAGATTTATCAGCAATAAACCAGCCAGCCGGAAGGGCCGAGCGCAGAAG
TGGTCCTGCAACTTTATCCGCCTCCATCCAGTCTATTAATTGTTGCCGGGAAGCTAGAGTAAGTAGTTCG
CCAGTTAATAGTTTGCGCAACGTTGTTGCCATTGCTACAGGCATCGTGGTGTCACGCTCGTCGTTTGGTA
TGGCTTCATTCAGCTCCGGTTCCCAACGATCAAGGCGAGTTACATGATCCCCCATGTTGTGCAAAAAAGC
GGTTAGCTCCTTCGGTCCTCCGATCGTTGTCAGAAGTAAGTTGGCCGCAGTGTTATCACTCATGGTTATG
GCAGCACTGCATAATTCTCTTACTGTCATGCCATCCGTAAGATGCTTTTCTGTGACTGGTGAGTACTCAA
CCAAGTCATTCTGAGAATAGTGTATGCGGCGACCGAGTTGCTCTTGCCCGGCGTCAATACGGGATAATAC
CGCGCCACATAGCAGAACTTTAAAAGTGCTCATCATTGGAAAACGTTCTTCGGGGCGAAAACTCTCAAGG
ATCTTACCGCTGTTGAGATCCAGTTCGATGTAACCCACTCGTGCACCCAACTGATCTTCAGCATCTTTTA
CTTTCACCAGCGTTTCTGGGTGAGCAAAAACAGGAAGGCAAAATGCCGCAAAAAAGGGAATAAGGGCGAC
ACGGAAATGTTGAATACTCATACTCTACCTTTTTCAATATTATTGAAGCATTTATCAGGGTTATTGTCTC
ATGAGCGGATACATATTTGAATGTATTTAGAAAAATAAACAAATAGGGGTTCCGCGCACATTTCCCCGAA
AAGTGCCACCTGACGTCTAAGAAACCATTATTATCATGACATTAACCTATAAAAATAGGCGTATCACGAG
G
